>Addgene plasmid #228313 | pMT1351 | addgene full sequence | sequence record 458304 | Addgene NGS Result
GACGAAAGGGCCTCGTGATACGCCTATTTTTATAGGTTAATGTCATGATAATAATGGTTTCTTAGACGTC
AGGTGGCACTTTTCGGGGAAATGTGCGCGGAACCCCTATTTGTTTATTTTTCTAAATACATTCAAATATG
TATCCGCTCATGAGACAATAACCCTGATAAATGCTTCAATAATATTGAAAAAGGAAGAGTATGAGTATTC
AACATTTCCGTGTCGCCCTTATTCCCTTTTTTGCGGCATTTTGCCTTCCTGTTTTTGCTCACCCAGAAAC
GCTGGTGAAAGTAAAAGATGCTGAAGATCAGTTGGGTGCACGAGTGGGTTACATCGAACTGGATCTCAAC
AGCGGTAAGATCCTTGAGAGTTTTCGCCCCGAAGAACGTTTTCCAATGATGAGCACTTTTAAAGTTCTGC
TATGTGGCGCGGTATTATCCCGTATTGACGCCGGGCAAGAGCAACTCGGTCGCCGCATACACTATTCTCA
GAATGACTTGGTTGAGTACTCACCAGTCACAGAAAAGCATCTTACGGATGGCATGACAGTAAGAGAATTA
TGCAGTGCTGCCATAACCATGAGTGATAACACTGCGGCCAACTTACTTCTGACAACGATCGGAGGACCGA
AGGAGCTAACCGCTTTTTTGCACAACATGGGGGATCATGTAACTCGCCTTGATCGTTGGGAACCGGAGCT
GAATGAAGCCATACCAAACGACGAGCGTGACACCACGATGCCTGTAGCAATGGCAACAACGTTGCGCAAA
CTATTAACTGGCGAACTACTTACTCTAGCTTCCCGGCAACAATTAATAGACTGGATGGAGGCGGATAAAG
TTGCAGGACCACTTCTGCGCTCGGCCCTTCCGGCTGGCTGGTTTATTGCTGATAAATCTGGAGCCGGTGA
GCGTGGGTCTCGCGGTATCATTGCAGCACTGGGGCCAGATGGTAAGCCCTCCCGTATCGTAGTTATCTAC
ACGACGGGGAGTCAGGCAACTATGGATGAACGAAATAGACAGATCGCTGAGATAGGTGCCTCACTGATTA
AGCATTGGTAACTGTCAGACCAAGTTTACTCATATATACTTTAGATTGATTTAAAACTTCATTTTTAATT
TAAAAGGATCTAGGTGAAGATCCTTTTTGATAATCTCATGACCAAAATCCCTTAACGTGAGTTTTCGTTC
CACTGAGCGTCAGACCCCGTAGAAAAGATCAAAGGATCTTCTTGAGATCCTTTTTTTCTGCGCGTAATCT
GCTGCTTGCAAACAAAAAAACCACCGCTACCAGCGGTGGTTTGTTTGCCGGATCAAGAGCTACCAACTCT
TTTTCCGAAGGTAACTGGCTTCAGCAGAGCGCAGATACCAAATACTGTTCTTCTAGTGTAGCCGTAGTTA
GGCCACCACTTCAAGAACTCTGTAGCACCGCCTACATACCTCGCTCTGCTAATCCTGTTACCAGTGGCTG
CTGCCAGTGGCGATAAGTCGTGTCTTACCGGGTTGGACTCAAGACGATAGTTACCGGATAAGGCGCAGCG
GTCGGGCTGAACGGGGGGTTCGTGCACACAGCCCAGCTTGGAGCGAACGACCTACACCGAACTGAGATAC
CTACAGCGTGAGCTATGAGAAAGCGCCACGCTTCCCGAAGGGAGAAAGGCGGACAGGTATCCGGTAAGCG
GCAGGGTCGGAACAGGAGAGCGCACGAGGGAGCTTCCAGGGGGAAACGCCTGGTATCTTTATAGTCCTGT
CGGGTTTCGCCACCTCTGACTTGAGCGTCGATTTTTGTGATGCTCGTCAGGGGGGCGGAGCCTATGGAAA
AACGCCAGCAACGCGGCCTTTTTACGGTTCCTGGCCTTTTGCTGGCCTTTTGCTCACATGTTCTTTCCTG
CGTTATCCCCTGATTCTGTGGATAACCGTATTACCGCCTTTGAGTGAGCTGATACCGCTCGCCGCAGCCG
AACGACCGAGCGCAGCGAGTCAGTGAGCGAGGAAGCGGAAGAGCGCCCAATACGCAAACCGCCTCTCCCC
GCGCGTTGGCCGATTCATTAATGCAGCTGGCACGACAGGTTTCCCGACTGGAAAGCGGGCAGTGAGCGCA
ACGCAATTAATGTGAGTTAGCTCACTCATTAGGCACCCCAGGCTTTACACTTTATGCTTCCGGCTCGTAT
GTTGTGTGGAATTGTGAGCGGATAACAATTTCACACAGGAAACAGCTATGACCATGATTACGCCGCTAGC
CATGGTTGTGCGACAGATTCACTGTGAAAGACTGTTCATTATACCCACGTTTCACTGGGAGATGTAAGCC
TTAGGTGTTTTACCCTGATTAGATAATACAATAACCAACAGAAATACGAGAATCTAAACTAATTTCGATG
ATTCATTTTTCTTTTTACCGCGCTGCCTCTTTTGGCAATTCTTTCACCTATATTCTACCTTCTCTTTCCT
TTTGTTCTAAACTTATTACCAGCTATCTATGTCGAATCAAGAAGAAGGACTTAAACTGTGGGGTGGCAGG
TTTACTGGGGCTACTGACCCCTTGATGGATTTGTATAACGCTTCCTTACCTTACGACAAGAAAATGTACA
AGGTGGATTTAGAAGGAACAAAAGTTTACACTGAGGGCCTGGAGAAAATTAATTTGCTAACTAAAGACGA
ACTAAGTGAGATTCATCGTGGTCTCAAATTGATTGAAGCAGAGTGGGCAGAAGGGAAGTTTGTTGAGAAG
CCAGGGGATGAGGATATTCACACTGCTAATGAACGTCGCTTGGGTGAGTTGATTGGTCGTGGAATCTCTG
GTAAGGTTCATACCGGAAGGTCTAGAAATGATCAAGTTGCCACTGATATGCGGTTGTATGTCAGAGACAA
TCTAACTCAGTTGGCTGACTATCTGAAGCAGTTCATTCAAGTAATCATCAAGAGAGCTGAACAGGAAATA
GACGTCTTGATGCCCGGTTATACTCACTTGCAAAGAGCTCAACCAATCAGATGGTCTCACTGGTTGAGCA
TGTATGCTACCTATTTCACTGAAGATTATGAGAGACTGAATCAAATCGTTAAAAGGTTGAACAAATCCCC
ATTGGGAGCTGGAGCTTTGGCTGGTCATCCTTATGGAATTGATCGTGAATACATTGCTGAGAGATTAGGG
TTTGATTCTGTTATTGGTAATTCTTTGGCCGCTGTTTCAGACAGAGATTTTGTAGTCGAAACCATGTTCT
GGTCTTCGTTGTTTATGAATCATATTTCTCGATTCTCAGAAGATTTGATCATTTACTCCACTGGAGAGTT
TGGATTTATCAAGTTGGCAGATGCTTATTCTACTGGATCTTCTCTGATGCCTCAAAAAAAAAACCCAGAC
TCTTTGGAGTTATTGAGGGGTAAATCTGGTAGATGTTTTGGGGCCTTGGCTGGTTTCCTCATGTCTATTA
AGTCCATTCCGTCAACCTATAACAAAGATATGCAAGAGGATAAGGAGCCTTTATTTGATACTCTAATCAC
TGTAGAGCACTCGATTTTGATAGCATCCGGTGTAGTTTCTACCTTGAACATTGATGCCGAACGAATGAAG
AATGCTCTAACTATGGATATGCTGGCTACAGATCTTGCCGACTATTTAGTTAGAAGGGGAGTTCCATTCA
GAGAAACTCACCACATTTCTGGTGAATGTGTCAGACAAGCCGAGGAGTTGAACCTTTCTGGTATTGATCA
GTTGTCCCTCGAACAATTGAAATCCATTGACTCCCGTTTTGAGGCTGATGTGGCTTCAACGTTTGACTTT
GAAGCCAGTGTTGAAAAAAGAACTGCCACCGGAGGAACTTCTAAGACTGCTGTTTTAAAGCAATTGGATG
CACTGAATGAAAAGCTAGAGTCTTGACTGCAGGTCGACTCTAGAGGATCCATGATACGAAACGTACCGTA
TCGTTAAGGTGAATGATACGAAACGTACCGTATCGTTAAGGTCAATGATACGAAACGTACCGTATCGTTA
AGGTCAATGATACGAAACGTACCGTATCGTTAAGGTGTATGATACGAAACGTACCGTATCGTTAAGGTAG
ATGATACGAAACGTACCGTATCGTTAAGGTGGCGTTCAGCAATATATAAACAGAAGGAAGCTGCCCTGTC
TTAAACCTTTTTTTTTATCATCATTATTAGCTTACTTTCATAATTGCGACTGGTTCCAATTGACAAGCTT
TTGATTTTAACGACTTTTAACGACAACTTGAGAAGATCAAAAAACAACTAATTATTCGAAACGACTAGTA
TGGTTTCTAAGGGTGAAGAGTTGTTCACTGGTGTTGTTCCAATCTTGGTTGAGTTGGACGGTGACGTTAA
CGGACACAAGTTCTCTGTTTCTGGTGAAGGTGAGGGTGACGCTACTTACGGAAAGTTGACTTTGAAGTTC
ATCTGTACTACTGGTAAGTTGCCAGTTCCATGGCCAACTTTGGTTACTACTTTGACTTACGGTGTTCAGT
GTTTCTCCAGATACCCAGACCACATGAAGCAGCACGATTTCTTCAAGTCTGCTATGCCAGAGGGTTACGT
TCAAGAGAGAACTATCTTCTTCAAGGACGACGGTAACTACAAGACTAGAGCTGAGGTTAAGTTCGAGGGT
GACACATTGGTTAACAGAATCGAGTTGAAGGGTATCGACTTCAAAGAGGACGGAAACATCTTGGGTCACA
AGTTGGAGTACAACTACAACTCCCACAACGTTTACATCATGGCTGACAAGCAGAAGAACGGTATCAAGGT
TAACTTCAAGATCAGACACAACATCGAGGACGGTTCCGTTCAATTGGCTGACCACTACCAACAGAACACT
CCAATTGGTGACGGTCCAGTTTTGTTGCCAGACAACCACTACTTGTCCACTCAATCCGCTTTGTCCAAGG
ACCCAAACGAGAAGAGAGATCACATGGTTTTGTTGGAGTTCGTTACTGCTGCTGGTATCACTTTGGGTAT
GGACGAGTTGTACAAGTAACTCGAGCCTTAGACATGACTGTTCCTCAGTTCAAGTTGGGCACTTACGAGA
AGACCGGTCTTGCTAGATTCTAATCAAGAGGATGTCAGAATGCCATTTGCCTGAGAGATGCAGGCTTCAT
TTTTGATACTTTTTTATTTGTAACCTATATAGTATAGGATTTTTTTTGTCATTTTGTTTCTTCTCGTACG
AGCTTGCTCCTGATCAGCCTATCTCGCAGCTGATGAATATCTTGTGGTAGGGGTTTGGGAAAATCATTCG
AGTTTGATGTTTTTCTTGGTATTTCCCACTCCTCTTCAGAGTACAGAAGATTAAGTGAGACGTTCGTTTG
TGCAAGCTTAGATCCCCGGGTACCGAGCTCGAATTCGCCGTACCACTTCAAAACACCCAAGCACAGCATA
CTAAATTTCCCCTCTTTCTTCCTCTAGGGTGTCGTTAATTACCCGTACTAAAGGTTTGGAAAAGAAAAAA
GAGACCGCCTCGTTTCTTTTTCTTCGTCGAAAAAGGCAATAAAAATTTTTATCACGTTTCTTTTTCTTGA
AAATTTTTTTTTTTGATTTTTTTCTCTTTCGATGACCTCCCATTGATATTTAAGTTAATAAACGGTCTTC
AATTTCTCAAGTTTCAGTTTCATTTTTCTTGTTCTATTACAACTTTTTTTACTTCTTGCTCATTAGAAAG
AAAGCATAGCAATCTAATCTAAGTTTTAATTACAAAATGAAGAAGCCAGAGTTGACTGCTACTTCCGTTG
AGAAGTTCTTGATCGAGAAGTTCGACTCCGTTTCCGACTTGATGCAATTGTCTGAAGGTGAAGAGTCCAG
AGCTTTCTCCTTTGACGTTGGTGGTAGAGGTTACGTTTTGAGAGTTAATTCCTGTGCTGACGGTTTCTAC
AAGGACAGATACGTTTACAGACACTTCGCTTCCGCTGCTTTGCCAATTCCAGAGGTTTTGGACATTGGTG
AGTTCTCCGAGTCCTTGACTTACTGTATCTCCAGAAGAGCTCAGGGAGTTACATTGCAAGACTTGCCAGA
AACTGAGTTGCCAGCTGTTTTGCAACCAGTTGCTGAAGCTATGGACGCTATTGCTGCTGCTGACTTGTCT
CAAACTTCTGGTTTTGGTCCATTCGGTCCACAGGGTATTGGTCAGTACACTACTTGGAGAGACTTCATCT
GTGCTATCGCTGACCCACATGTTTACCACTGGCAAACTGTTATGGACGATACTGTTTCCGCTTCCGTTGC
TCAGGCTTTGGACGAATTGATGTTGTGGGCTGAAGATTGTCCTGAGGTTAGACATTTGGTTCACGCTGAC
TTCGGTTCCAACAACGTTTTGACTGACAACGGTAGAATCACTGCTGTTATCGACTGGTCCGAAGCTATGT
TCGGTGACTCTCAATACGAGGTTGCTAACATCTTCTTTTGGAGACCATGGTTGGCTTGTATGGAACAGCA
GACTAGATACTTCGAGAGAAGACACCCAGAATTGGCTGGTTCCCCAAGATTGAGAGCTTACATGTTGAGA
ATCGGTTTGGACCAGTTGTACCAGTCCTTGGTTGATGGTAACTTCGATGATGCTGCTTGGGCTCAAGGTA
GATGTGACGCTATCGTTAGATCCGGTGCTGGTACTGTTGGTAGAACTCAGATTGCTAGAAGATCCGCTGC
TGTTTGGACTGACGGTTGTGTTGAAGTTTTGGCTGACTCCGGTAACAGAAGACCATCCACTAGACCAAGA
GCTAAAGAGGTTGGTAGAGTTTAAGTATTAAGAACGTTATTTATATTTCAAATTTTTCTTTTTTTTCTCT
ACAGACGCTGTACGCATGTAACATTATACTGAAAACCTTGCTTGAGAAGGTTTTGGGACGCTCGAAGATC
CAGCTGCATTAATGAATCGGCCAACGCGCGGGGAGAGGCGGTTTGCGTATTGGGCGCTCTTCCGCTTCCT
CGGAATTCACTGGCCGTCGTTTTACAACGTCGTGACTGGGAAAACCCTGGCGTTACCCAACTTAATCGCC
TTGCAGCACATCCCCCTTTCGCCAGCTGGCGTAATAGCGAAGAGGCCCGCACCGATCGCCCTTCCCAACA
GTTGCGCAGCCTGAATGGCGAATGGCGCCTGATGCGGTATTTTCTCCTTACGCATCTGTGCGGTATTTCA
CACCGCATATGGTGCACTCTCAGTACAATCTGCTCTGATGCCGCATAGTTAAGCCAGCCCCGACACCCGC
CAACACCCGCTGACGCGCCCTGACGGGCTTGTCTGCTCCCGGCATCCGCTTACAGACAAGCTGTGACCGT
CTCCGGGAGCTGCATGTGTCAGAGGTTTTCACCGTCATCACCGAAACGCGCGA
Features (pLannotate 1.2.2; 22 found; start..end, strand, type, name):
     96..200     +  promoter       AmpR promoter: bla
    201..1061    +  CDS            AmpR: β-lactamase; bla; confers resistance to ampicillin, carbenicillin, and related antibiotics
   1232..1820    +  rep_origin     ori: high-copy-number ColE1/pMB1/pBR322/pUC origin of replication
   2003..2095    +  CDS            lacI (fragment): lac repressor; lacI; The lac repressor binds to the lac operator to inhibit transcription in E. coli. This inhibition can be relieved by adding lactose or isopropyl-β-D-thiogalactopyranoside (IPTG).
   2108..2129    +  protein_bind   CAP binding site: CAP binding activates transcription in the presence of cAMP. E. coli catabolite activator protein
   2144..2174    +  promoter       lac promoter: promoter for the E. coli lac operon
   2182..2198    +  protein_bind   lac operator: The lac repressor binds to the lac operator to inhibit transcription in E. coli. This inhibition can be relieved by adding lactose or isopropyl-β-D-thiogalactopyranoside (IPTG). lac repressor encoded by lacI
   2243..2311    +  CDS            DED81 (fragment): SYNC_SACPA - Protein inferred from homology: Swiss-Prot protein existence level 3. From Saccharomyces paradoxus (Yeast) (Saccharomyces douglasii).
   2503..3867    +  CDS            ARG4: ARLY_YEAST - Experimental evidence at protein level: Swiss-Prot protein existence level 1. From Saccharomyces cerevisiae (strain ATCC 204508 / S288c) (Baker's yeast).
   3877..3900    -  misc_feature   MCS (fragment): pUC18/19 multiple cloning site
   4097..4263    +  promoter       AOX1 promoter (fragment): Pichia pastoris AOX1; inducible promoter, regulated by methanol
   4270..4986    +  CDS            EGFP: EGFP is a basic (constitutively fluorescent) green fluorescent protein published in 1996, derived from Aequorea victoria. It is reported to be a rapidly-maturing weak dimer with moderate acid sensitivity.
   4995..5060    +  CDS            AOX1 (fragment): ALOX1_KOMPC - Experimental evidence at protein level: Swiss-Prot protein existence level 1. Major isoform of alcohol oxidase, which catalyzes the oxidation of methanol to formaldehyde and hydrogen peroxide, the first step in the methanol utilization pathway of methylotrophic yeasts. From Komagataella phaffii (strain ATCC 76273 / CBS 7435 / CECT 11047 / NRRL Y-11430 / Wegner 21-1) (Yeast) (Pichia pastoris).
   5064..5310    +  terminator     AOX1 terminator: Pichia pastoris AOX1; transcription terminator for AOX1
   5331..5356    -  misc_feature   MCS (fragment): pUC18/19 multiple cloning site
   5355..5693    +  promoter       TEF1 promoter (fragment): S. cerevisiae TEF1; promoter for EF-1α
   5707..6729    +  CDS            hph: KHYB_ECOLX - Experimental evidence at protein level: Swiss-Prot protein existence level 1. The aminoglycoside phosphotransferases achieve inactivation of their antibiotic substrates by phosphorylation. Only phosphorylates hygromycin and closely related compounds such as demethyl analogs and destomycin. From Escherichia coli.
   6744..6857    +  terminator     CYC1 terminator (fragment): S. cerevisiae CYC1; transcription terminator for CYC1
   6860..6917    -  CDS            lacI (fragment): lac repressor; lacI; The lac repressor binds to the lac operator to inhibit transcription in E. coli. This inhibition can be relieved by adding lactose or isopropyl-β-D-thiogalactopyranoside (IPTG).
   6935..7092    +  CDS            lacZα (fragment): LacZα fragment of β-galactosidase; lacZ fragment
   7098..7197    -  misc_feature   bom (fragment): basis of mobility region from pBR322
   7299..1       -  CDS            rop (fragment) (across the origin): Rop protein, which maintains plasmids at low copy number; rop
