[The description below was written by a language model from this plasmid's Addgene catalogue record and pLannotate feature annotations shown in this document.]
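Description:
pMT1351 is a pUC19-based yeast expression plasmid built for synthetic biology work, carrying an EGFP reporter under a 2,4-diacetylphloroglucinol (DAPG)-regulatable synthetic promoter designated KpPhl6.1. In E. coli it is maintained at high copy through the ColE1/pUC origin and selected with ampicillin via the bla gene. Residual pUC19 elements (lac promoter/operator, CAP site, lacZα, lacI, bom and rop fragments, and MCS remnants) flank the inserted cassettes and appear to be backbone leftovers rather than functional parts. No yeast replication origin is annotated, which is consistent with chromosomal integration, although the record does not state this.

The reporter cassette consists of the synthetic promoter, whose 3′ portion is annotated as a fragment of the Komagataella phaffii (Pichia pastoris) AOX1 promoter, suggesting an AOX1-derived core promoter. It is followed by the EGFP coding sequence and the AOX1 terminator. The "Kp" prefix and these AOX1 elements point to K. phaffii as the intended host, but the record lists only yeast expression. Downstream sits a hygromycin resistance cassette, with hph driven by a TEF1 promoter fragment and ended by a CYC1 terminator fragment, providing the yeast selectable marker. The plasmid also carries a full-length Saccharomyces cerevisiae ARG4 gene (argininosuccinate lyase) with adjacent genomic sequence. This could serve as an auxotrophic marker or a targeting region, but its role is not stated.

No DAPG-responsive transcription factor is annotated on this plasmid, so the regulator is presumably supplied separately, for example from the host strain or another construct. The plasmid is used to measure DAPG-dependent promoter activity through EGFP fluorescence, in the context of designing strong inducible synthetic yeast promoters.
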