Addgene plasmid #228313: pMT1351
Purpose: 2,4-Diacetylphloroglucinol (DAPG)-regulatable EGFP expression
Depositing lab: Jun Ishii. Depositing organization: Kobe University. Publication: Designing strong inducible synthetic promoters in yeasts. Tominaga M, Shima Y, Nozaki K, Ito Y, Someda M, Shoya Y, Hashii N, Obata C, Matsumoto-Kitano M, Suematsu K, Matsukawa T, Hosoya K, Hashiba N, Kondo A, Ishii J. Nat Commun. 2024 Dec 19;15(1):10653. doi: 10.1038/s41467-024-54865-z. PubMed 39702268.
Backbone
  Vector backbone: pUC19
  Vector type: Yeast Expression, Synthetic Biology
  Selectable markers: Hygromycin
Growth in bacteria
  Bacterial resistance: Ampicillin, 100 μg/mL
  Growth temperature: 37°C
  Growth strain: DH5alpha
  Copy number: High Copy
Gene/Insert
  Gene/Insert name: EGFP
  Species: Synthetic; Aequorea victoria
  Promoter: 2,4-Diacetylphloroglucinol-regulatable synthetic promoter (KpPhl6.1)
  Cloning method: Ligation Independent Cloning
Terms and licenses: Academic/Nonprofit Terms; Industry Terms: Not Available to Industry
How to cite: pMT1351 was a gift from Jun Ishii (Addgene plasmid # 228313 ; http://n2t.net/addgene:228313 ; RRID:Addgene_228313)
